Addgene plasmid #142607: TFORF0367
Purpose: Lentiviral vector for overexpressing transcription factor ORFs with unique 24-bp barcodes. Barcodes facilitate identification of transcription factors in pooled screens.
Depositing lab: Feng Zhang. Depositing organization: Broad Institute. Publication: A transcription factor atlas of directed differentiation. Joung J, Ma S, Tay T, Geiger-Schuller KR, Kirchgatterer PC, Verdine VK, Guo B, Arias-Garcia MA, Allen WE, Singh A, Kuksenko O, Abudayyeh OO, Gootenberg JS, Fu Z, Macrae RK, Buenrostro JD, Regev A, Zhang F. Cell. 2023 Jan 5;186(1):209-229.e26. doi: 10.1016/j.cell.2022.11.026. PubMed 36608654.
Backbone
  Vector backbone: pLX_TRC317
  Backbone manufacturer: Broad Institute Genetic Perturbation Platform
  Backbone size w/o insert (bp): 8264
  Vector type: Mammalian Expression, Lentiviral
  Selectable markers: Puromycin
Growth in bacteria
  Bacterial resistance: Ampicillin, 100 μg/mL
  Growth temperature: 37°C
  Growth strain: NEB Stable
  Copy number: High Copy
Gene/Insert
  Gene/Insert name: NFYC
  Species: H. sapiens (human)
  Insert size (bp): 1421
  Entrez Gene: NFYC (a.k.a. CBF-C, CBFC, H1TF2A, HAP5, HSM, NF-YC)
  Promoter: EF1a
  Cloning method: Unknown
  Sequencing primers: 5′ GGGTGGAGACTGAAGTTAGGCCAG; 3′ CACATAGCGTAAAAGGAGCAACATAG
Terms and licenses: Academic/Nonprofit Terms; Industry Terms: Not Available to Industry
Depositor comments: XM_006710661,NM_001308115,XM_006710658,ENST00000372652 . The transcription factor ORF portion of this plasmid was synthesized by Genewiz. Please test multiple small colonies in case of plasmid recombination. To make this collection available in a timely manner, a portion of this collection was not fully sequenced by Addgene. If an Addgene verified full plasmid sequence is not available, please contact us prior to placing an order to request the full sequence.
How to cite: TFORF0367 was a gift from Feng Zhang (Addgene plasmid # 142607 ; http://n2t.net/addgene:142607 ; RRID:Addgene_142607)
