[The description below was written by a language model from this plasmid's Addgene catalogue record and pLannotate feature annotations shown in this document.]
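Description:
TFORF0367 is a lentiviral mammalian expression plasmid built on the pLX_TRC317 backbone and carrying the human NFYC open reading frame. It belongs to a barcoded transcription factor ORF collection designed for overexpression screens. It is propagated in E. coli through a high-copy ColE1/pUC-type origin with ampicillin selection (AmpR under its own bla promoter). The backbone also retains an f1 origin and remnants of a cloning vector, including lac promoter/operator elements, a lacZα fragment, and T7 and T3 promoters. The depositor notes that the plasmid can recombine, which is common for LTR-containing vectors.

The viral portion has a third-generation, self-inactivating layout. An RSV promoter drives a truncated HIV-1 5' LTR, followed by the Ψ packaging signal with a partial gag sequence, the RRE for Rev-dependent nuclear export of the genomic RNA, a cPPT/CTS, and a ΔU3 3' LTR with a downstream SV40 polyadenylation signal. Two expression units lie between the LTRs. In the first, SV40 early promoter/origin sequences sit upstream of the puromycin N-acetyltransferase gene, allowing selection of transduced cells. In the second, the strong constitutive EF-1α promoter drives NFYC, the NF-Y subunit that helps the heterotrimer recognise CCAAT boxes in target promoters. A WPRE downstream of the ORF enhances transcript stability and expression.

According to the record, each construct in the collection carries a unique 24-bp barcode that identifies its transcription factor in pooled screens. The barcode is not annotated in the feature table, so its position cannot be stated; a short U6 promoter fragment is annotated between the ORF and the WPRE. The ORF was produced by gene synthesis, and the depositor's comments list several NFYC transcript accessions for it.
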