Features (pLannotate 1.2.2; 31 found; start..end, strand, type, name):
      5..231     +  promoter       RSV promoter: Rous sarcoma virus enhancer/promoter
    232..412     +  LTR            5' LTR (truncated): truncated 5' long terminal repeat (LTR) from HIV-1
    459..584     +  misc_feature   HIV-1 Ψ: packaging signal of human immunodeficiency virus type 1
    568..931     +  CDS            HIV-1 gag (fragment): gag protein from human immunodeficiency virus 1; gag
   1077..1310    +  misc_feature   RRE: The Rev response element (RRE) of HIV-1 allows for Rev-dependent mRNA export from the nucleus to the cytoplasm.
   1687..1713    +  CDS            Rev (fragment): human immunodeficiency virus 1 (HIV-1) Rev protein; rev; enhances nuclear export of unspliced and incompletely spliced viral mRNAs
   1720..1743    +  promoter       SV40 promoter (fragment): SV40 early promoter
   1744..1815    +  promoter       SV40 promoter (fragment): SV40 enhancer and early promoter
   1839..1974    +  rep_origin     SV40 ori: SV40 origin of replication
   2020..2616    +  CDS            PuroR (fragment): puromycin N-acetyltransferase; pac from Streptomyces; confers resistance to puromycin
   2665..2782    +  misc_feature   cPPT/CTS: central polypurine tract and central termination sequence of HIV-1
   2847..2913    +  CDS            small t antigen (fragment): SV40 (simian virus 40) small t antigen
   2920..4098    +  promoter       EF-1α promoter: strong constitutive promoter for human elongation factor EF-1α
   4115..5431    +  CDS            NFYC: NFYC_HUMAN - Experimental evidence at protein level: Swiss-Prot protein existence level 1. Component of the sequence-specific heterotrimeric transcription factor (NF-Y) which specifically recognizes a 5'-CCAAT-3' box motif found in the promoters of its target genes. NF-Y can function as both an activator and a repressor, depending on its interacting cofactors. From Homo sapiens (Human).
   5447..5500    +  promoter       U6 promoter (fragment): RNA polymerase III promoter for human U6 snRNA
   5542..6130    +  misc_feature   WPRE: woodchuck hepatitis virus posttranscriptional regulatory element
   6181..6200    +  misc_feature   cPPT/CTS (fragment): central polypurine tract and central termination sequence of HIV-1
   6202..6435    +  LTR            3' LTR (ΔU3): self-inactivating 3' long terminal repeat (LTR) from HIV-1
   6513..6634    +  polyA_signal   SV40 poly(A) signal: SV40 polyadenylation signal
   6674..6809    +  rep_origin     SV40 ori: SV40 origin of replication
   6830..6848    -  promoter       T7 promoter: promoter for bacteriophage T7 RNA polymerase
   6856..7011    +  CDS            lacZα (fragment): LacZα fragment of β-galactosidase; lacZ fragment
   7016..7444    +  rep_origin     f1 ori (sequence partly withheld): f1 bacteriophage origin of replication; arrow indicates direction of (+) strand synthesis
   7497..7601    +  promoter       AmpR promoter: bla
   7602..8462    +  CDS            AmpR: β-lactamase; bla; confers resistance to ampicillin, carbenicillin, and related antibiotics
   8633..9221    +  rep_origin     ori: high-copy-number ColE1/pMB1/pBR322/pUC origin of replication
   9404..9496    +  CDS            lacI (fragment): lac repressor; lacI; The lac repressor binds to the lac operator to inhibit transcription in E. coli. This inhibition can be relieved by adding lactose or isopropyl-β-D-thiogalactopyranoside (IPTG).
   9509..9530    +  protein_bind   CAP binding site: CAP binding activates transcription in the presence of cAMP. E. coli catabolite activator protein
   9545..9575    +  promoter       lac promoter: promoter for the E. coli lac operon
   9583..9599    +  protein_bind   lac operator: The lac repressor binds to the lac operator to inhibit transcription in E. coli. This inhibition can be relieved by adding lactose or isopropyl-β-D-thiogalactopyranoside (IPTG). lac repressor encoded by lacI
   9644..9662    +  promoter       T3 promoter: promoter for bacteriophage T3 RNA polymerase
>Addgene plasmid #142607 | TFORF0367 | addgene full sequence | sequence record 395995 | Addgene NGS Result
TTAATGTAGTCTTATGCAATACTCTTGTAGTCTTGCAACATGGTAACGATGAGTTAGCAACATGCCTTAC
AAGGAGAGAAAAAGCACCGTGCATGCCGATTGGTGGAAGTAAGGTGGTACGATCGTGCCTTATTAGGAAG
GCAACAGACGGGTCTGACATGGATTGGACGAACCACTGAATTGCCGCATTGCAGAGATATTGTATTTAAG
TGCCTAGCTCGATACATAAACGGGTCTCTCTGGTTAGACCAGATCTGAGCCTGGGAGCTCTCTGGCTAAC
TAGGGAACCCACTGCTTAAGCCTCAATAAAGCTTGCCTTGAGTGCTTCAAGTAGTGTGTGCCCGTCTGTT
GTGTGACTCTGGTAACTAGAGATCCCTCAGACCCTTTTAGTCAGTGTGGAAAATCTCTAGCAGTGGCGCC
CGAACAGGGACTTGAAAGCGAAAGGGAAACCAGAGGAGCTCTCTCGACGCAGGACTCGGCTTGCTGAAGC
GCGCACGGCAAGAGGCGAGGGGCGGCGACTGGTGAGTACGCCAAAAATTTTGACTAGCGGAGGCTAGAAG
GAGAGAGATGGGTGCGAGAGCGTCAGTATTAAGCGGGGGAGAATTAGATCGCGATGGGAAAAAATTCGGT
TAAGGCCAGGGGGAAAGAAAAAATATAAATTAAAACATATAGTATGGGCAAGCAGGGAGCTAGAACGATT
CGCAGTTAATCCTGGCCTGTTAGAAACATCAGAAGGCTGTAGACAAATACTGGGACAGCTACAACCATCC
CTTCAGACAGGATCAGAAGAACTTAGATCATTATATAATACAGTAGCAACCCTCTATTGTGTGCATCAAA
GGATAGAGATAAAAGACACCAAGGAAGCTTTAGACAAGATAGAGGAAGAGCAAAACAAAAGTAAGACCAC
CGCACAGCAAGCGGCCGCTGATCTTCAGACCTGGAGGAGGAGATATGAGGGACAATTGGAGAAGTGAATT
ATATAAATATAAAGTAGTAAAAATTGAACCATTAGGAGTAGCACCCACCAAGGCAAAGAGAAGAGTGGTG
CAGAGAGAAAAAAGAGCAGTGGGAATAGGAGCTTTGTTCCTTGGGTTCTTGGGAGCAGCAGGAAGCACTA
TGGGCGCAGCGTCAATGACGCTGACGGTACAGGCCAGACAATTATTGTCTGGTATAGTGCAGCAGCAGAA
CAATTTGCTGAGGGCTATTGAGGCGCAACAGCATCTGTTGCAACTCACAGTCTGGGGCATCAAGCAGCTC
CAGGCAAGAATCCTGGCTGTGGAAAGATACCTAAAGGATCAACAGCTCCTGGGGATTTGGGGTTGCTCTG
GAAAACTCATTTGCACCACTGCTGTGCCTTGGAATGCTAGTTGGAGTAATAAATCTCTGGAACAGATTTG
GAATCACACGACCTGGATGGAGTGGGACAGAGAAATTAACAATTACACAAGCTTAATACACTCCTTAATT
GAAGAATCGCAAAACCAGCAAGAAAAGAATGAACAAGAATTATTGGAATTAGATAAATGGGCAAGTTTGT
GGAATTGGTTTAACATAACAAATTGGCTGTGGTATATAAAATTATTCATAATGATAGTAGGAGGCTTGGT
AGGTTTAAGAATAGTTTTTGCTGTACTTTCTATAGTGAATAGAGTTAGGCAGGGATATTCACCATTATCG
TTTCAGACCCACCTCCCAACCCCGAGGGGACCCATGCATTGCATCTCAATTAGTCAGCAACCAGGTGTGG
AAAGTCCCCAGGCTCCCCAGCAGGCAGAAGTATGCAAAGCATGCGTCTCAATTAGTCAGCAACCATAGTC
CCGCCCCTAACTCCGCCCATCCCGCCCCTAACTCCGCCCAGTTCCGCCCATTCTCCGCCCCATGGCTGAC
TAATTTTTTTTATTTATGCAGAGGCCGAGGCCGCCTCGGCCTCTGAGCTATTCCAGAAGTAGTGAGGAGG
CTTTTTTGGAGGCCTAGGCTTTTGCAAAAAGCTTTCTAGAGGTACCACCGGAGCTTACCATGACCGAGTA
CAAGCCCACGGTGCGCCTCGCCACCCGCGACGACGTCCCCAGGGCCGTACGCACCCTCGCCGCCGCGTTC
GCCGACTACCCCGCCACGCGCCACACCGTCGATCCGGACCGCCACATCGAGCGGGTCACCGAGCTGCAAG
AACTCTTCCTCACGCGCGTCGGGCTCGACATCGGCAAGGTGTGGGTCGCGGACGACGGCGCCGCCGTGGC
GGTCTGGACCACGCCGGAGAGCGTCGAAGCGGGGGCGGTGTTCGCCGAGATCGGCCCGCGCATGGCCGAG
TTGAGCGGTTCCCGGCTGGCCGCGCAGCAACAGATGGAAGGCCTCCTGGCGCCGCACCGGCCCAAGGAGC
CCGCGTGGTTCCTGGCCACCGTCGGCGTCTCGCCCGACCACCAGGGCAAGGGTCTGGGCAGCGCCGTCGT
GCTCCCCGGAGTGGAGGCGGCCGAGCGCGCCGGGGTGCCCGCCTTCCTGGAGACCTCCGCGCCCCGCAAC
CTCCCCTTCTACGAGCGGCTCGGCTTCACCGTCACCGCCGACGTCGAGGTGCCCGAAGGACCGCGCACCT
GGTGCATGACCCGCAAGCCCGGTGCCAGTTAACGAATTCTAGATCTTGAGACAAATGGCAGTATTCATCC
ACAATTTTAAAAGAAAAGGGGGGATTGGGGGGTACAGTGCAGGGGAAAGAATAGTAGACATAATAGCAAC
AGACATACAAACTAAAGAATTACAAAAACAAATTACAAAAATTCAAAATTTTCGGGTTTATTACAGGGAC
AGCAGAGATCCACTTTGGCGCCGGCTCGAGGCCTGCAGGTGCAAAGATGGATAAAGTTTTAAACAGAGAG
GAATCTTTGCAGCTAATGGACCTTCTAGGTCTTGAAAGGAGTGGGAATTGGCTCCGGTGCCCGTCAGTGG
GCAGAGCGCACATCGCCCACAGTCCCCGAGAAGTTGGGGGGAGGGGTCGGCAATTGAACCGGTGCCTAGA
GAAGGTGGCGCGGGGTAAACTGGGAAAGTGATGTCGTGTACTGGCTCCGCCTTTTTCCCGAGGGTGGGGG
AGAACCGTATATAAGTGCAGTAGTCGCCGTGAACGTTCTTTTTCGCAACGGGTTTGCCGCCAGAACACAG
GTAAGTGCCGTGTGTGGTTCCCGCGGGCCTGGCCTCTTTACGGGTTATGGCCCTTGCGTGCCTTGAATTA
CTTCCACCTGGCTGCAGTACGTGATTCTTGATCCCGAGCTTCGGGTTGGAAGTGGGTGGGAGAGTTCGAG
GCCTTGCGCTTAAGGAGCCCCTTCGCCTCGTGCTTGAGTTGAGGCCTGGCCTGGGCGCTGGGGCCGCCGC
GTGCGAATCTGGTGGCACCTTCGCGCCTGTCTCGCTGCTTTCGATAAGTCTCTAGCCATTTAAAATTTTT
GATGACCTGCTGCGACGCTTTTTTTCTGGCAAGATAGTCTTGTAAATGCGGGCCAAGATCTGCACACTGG
TATTTCGGTTTTTGGGGCCGCGGGCGGCGACGGGGCCCGTGCGTCCCAGCGCACATGTTCGGCGAGGCGG
GGCCTGCGAGCGCGGCCACCGAGAATCGGACGGGGGTAGTCTCAAGCTGGCCGGCCTGCTCTGGTGCCTG
GCCTCGCGCCGCCGTGTATCGCCCCGCCCTGGGCGGCAAGGCTGGCCCGGTCGGCACCAGTTGCGTGAGC
GGAAAGATGGCCGCTTCCCGGCCCTGCTGCAGGGAGCTCAAAATGGAGGACGCGGCGCTCGGGAGAGCGG
GCGGGTGAGTCACCCACACAAAGGAAAAGGGCCTTTCCGTCCTCAGCCGTCGCTTCATGTGACTCCACGG
AGTACCGGGCGCCGTCCAGGCACCTCGATTAGTTCTCGAGCTTTTGGAGTACGTCGTCTTTAGGTTGGGG
GGAGGGGTTTTATGCGATGGAGTTTCCCCACACTGAGTGGGTGGAGACTGAAGTTAGGCCAGCTTGGCAC
TTGATGTAATTCTCCTTGGAATTTGCCCTTTTTGAGTTTGGATCTTGGTTCATTCTCAAGCCTCAGACAG
TGGTTCAAAGTTTTTTTCTTCCATTTCAGGTGTCGTGAGGCTAGCACCGCCACCATGTCCACAGAAGGAG
GATTTGGTGGTACTAGCAGCAGTGATGCCCAGCAAAGCCTACAGTCGTTCTGGCCTCGGGTCATGGAAGA
AATCCGGAATTTAACAGTGAAAGACTTCCGAGTGCAGGAACTCCCACTGGCTCGTATTAAGAAGATTATG
AAACTGGATGAAGATGTGAAGATGATCAGTGCAGAAGCGCCTGTACTCTTTGCCAAGGCAGCCCAGATTT
TTATCACAGAGTTGACTCTTCGAGCCTGGATTCACACAGAAGATAACAAGCGCCGGACTCTACAGAGAAA
TGATATCGCCATGGCAATTACAAAATTTGATCAGTTTGATTTTCTCATCGATATTGTTCCAAGAGATGAA
CTGAAACCTCCAAAGCGTCAGGAGGAGGTGCGCCAGTCTGTAACTCCTGCCGAGCCAGTCCAGTACTATT
TCACGCTGGCTCAGCAACCCACCGCTGTCCAAGTCCAGGGCCAGCAGCAAGGCCAGCAGACCACCAGCTC
CACGACCACCATCCAGCCTGGGCAGATCATCATCGCACAGCCTCAGCAGGGCCAGACCACACCTGTGACA
ATGCAGGTTGGAGAAGGTCAGCAGGTGCAGATTGTCCAGGCTCAGCCACAGGGTCAAGCCCAACAGGCCC
AGAGTGGCACTGGACAGACCATGCAGGTGATGCAGCAGATCATCACTAACACAGGAGAGATCCAGCAGAT
CCCGGTGCAGCTGAATGCCGGCCAGCTGCAGTATATCCGCTTAGCCCAGCCTGTATCAGGCACTCAAGTT
GTGCAGGGACAGATCCAGACACTTGCCACCAATGCTCAACAGATTACACAGACAGAGGTCCAGCAAGGAC
AGCAGCAGTTCAGCCAGTTCACAGATGGACAGAGGAACAGCGTGCAGCAAGCTCGAGTCTCTGAGCTAAC
GGGAGAGGCAGAGCCCAGAGAAGTGAAAGCCACAGGAAATTCAACTCCCTGCACCTCTTCCCTGCCCACC
ACACACCCCCCCTCACACCGGGCTGGTGCCTCCTGTGTCTGCTGCTCCCAACCCCAGCAGAGCTCCACTT
CCCCTCCTCCTTCTGACGCCTTGCAGTGGGTGGTGGTTGAGGTATCTGGGACCCCCAACCAGCTCGAGAC
CCATAGGGAGCTGCATGCCCCTCTCCCAGGGATGACCTCACTCTCTCCTCTCCACCCCTCGCAGCAGCTC
TACCAGATCCAGCAAGTCACCATGCCTGCGGGCCAGGACCTCGCCCAGCCCATGTTCATCCAGTCAGCCA
ACCAGCCCTCCGACGGGCAGGCCCCCCAGGTGACCGGCGACTAGTAATGAACTAGTCCGTAACTTGAAAG
TATTTCGATTTCTTGGCTTTATATATCTTGTGGAAAGGACGATGGCGATTCATCTCAATATCGTTCACGC
GTTAAGTCGACAATCAACCTCTGGATTACAAAATTTGTGAAAGATTGACTGGTATTCTTAACTATGTTGC
TCCTTTTACGCTATGTGGATACGCTGCTTTAATGCCTTTGTATCATGCTATTGCTTCCCGTATGGCTTTC
ATTTTCTCCTCCTTGTATAAATCCTGGTTGCTGTCTCTTTATGAGGAGTTGTGGCCCGTTGTCAGGCAAC
GTGGCGTGGTGTGCACTGTGTTTGCTGACGCAACCCCCACTGGTTGGGGCATTGCCACCACCTGTCAGCT
CCTTTCCGGGACTTTCGCTTTCCCCCTCCCTATTGCCACGGCGGAACTCATCGCCGCCTGCCTTGCCCGC
TGCTGGACAGGGGCTCGGCTGTTGGGCACTGACAATTCCGTGGTGTTGTCGGGGAAATCATCGTCCTTTC
CTTGGCTGCTCGCCTGTGTTGCCACCTGGATTCTGCGCGGGACGTCCTTCTGCTACGTCCCTTCGGCCCT
CAATCCAGCGGACCTTCCTTCCCGCGGCCTGCTGCCGGCTCTGCGGCCTCTTCCGCGTCTTCGCCTTCGC
CCTCAGACGAGTCGGATCTCCCTTTGGGCCGCCTCCCCGCGTCGACTTTAAGACCAATGACTTACAAGGC
AGCTGTAGATCTTAGCCACTTTTTAAAAGAAAAGGGGGGACTGGAAGGGCTAATTCACTCCCAACGAAGA
CAAGATCTGCTTTTTGCTTGTACTGGGTCTCTCTGGTTAGACCAGATCTGAGCCTGGGAGCTCTCTGGCT
AACTAGGGAACCCACTGCTTAAGCCTCAATAAAGCTTGCCTTGAGTGCTTCAAGTAGTGTGTGCCCGTCT
GTTGTGTGACTCTGGTAACTAGAGATCCCTCAGACCCTTTTAGTCAGTGTGGAAAATCTCTAGCAGTACG
TATAGTAGTTCATGTCATCTTATTATTCAGTATTTATAACTTGCAAAGAAATGAATATCAGAGAGTGAGA
GGAACTTGTTTATTGCAGCTTATAATGGTTACAAATAAAGCAATAGCATCACAAATTTCACAAATAAAGC
ATTTTTTTCACTGCATTCTAGTTGTGGTTTGTCCAAACTCATCAATGTATCTTATCATGTCTGGCTCTAG
CTATCCCGCCCCTAACTCCGCCCATCCCGCCCCTAACTCCGCCCAGTTCCGCCCATTCTCCGCCCCATGG
CTGACTAATTTTTTTTATTTATGCAGAGGCCGAGGCCGCCTCGGCCTCTGAGCTATTCCAGAAGTAGTGA
GGAGGCTTTTTTGGAGGCCTAGGGACGTACCCAATTCGCCCTATAGTGAGTCGTATTACGCGCGCTCACT
GGCCGTCGTTTTACAACGTCGTGACTGGGAAAACCCTGGCGTTACCCAACTTAATCGCCTTGCAGCACAT
CCCCCTTTCGCCAGCTGGCGTAATAGCGAAGAGGCCCGCACCGATCGCCCTTCCCAACAGTTGCGCAGCC
TGAATGGCGAATGGG
[124 nt withheld, positions 7016-7139]
C
[91 nt withheld, positions 7141-7231]
A
[49 nt withheld, positions 7233-7281]
CCTTTGACGTTGGAGTCCACGTTCTTT
[37 nt withheld, positions 7309-7345]
ACCCTATCTCGGTCTATTCTTTTGATTTATAAGGGATTTTGCCGATTTCGGCCTATTGGTTAAAAAATGA
GCTGATTTAACAAAAATTTAACGCGAATTTTAACAAAATATTAACGCTTACAATTTAGGTGGCACTTTTC
GGGGAAATGTGCGCGGAACCCCTATTTGTTTATTTTTCTAAATACATTCAAATATGTATCCGCTCATGAG
ACAATAACCCTGATAAATGCTTCAATAATATTGAAAAAGGAAGAGTATGAGTATTCAACATTTCCGTGTC
GCCCTTATTCCCTTTTTTGCGGCATTTTGCCTTCCTGTTTTTGCTCACCCAGAAACGCTGGTGAAAGTAA
AAGATGCTGAAGATCAGTTGGGTGCACGAGTGGGTTACATCGAACTGGATCTCAACAGCGGTAAGATCCT
TGAGAGTTTTCGCCCCGAAGAACGTTTTCCAATGATGAGCACTTTTAAAGTTCTGCTATGTGGCGCGGTA
TTATCCCGTATTGACGCCGGGCAAGAGCAACTCGGTCGCCGCATACACTATTCTCAGAATGACTTGGTTG
AGTACTCACCAGTCACAGAAAAGCATCTTACGGATGGCATGACAGTAAGAGAATTATGCAGTGCTGCCAT
AACCATGAGTGATAACACTGCGGCCAACTTACTTCTGACAACGATCGGAGGACCGAAGGAGCTAACCGCT
TTTTTGCACAACATGGGGGATCATGTAACTCGCCTTGATCGTTGGGAACCGGAGCTGAATGAAGCCATAC
CAAACGACGAGCGTGACACCACGATGCCTGTAGCAATGGCAACAACGTTGCGCAAACTATTAACTGGCGA
ACTACTTACTCTAGCTTCCCGGCAACAATTAATAGACTGGATGGAGGCGGATAAAGTTGCAGGACCACTT
CTGCGCTCGGCCCTTCCGGCTGGCTGGTTTATTGCTGATAAATCTGGAGCCGGTGAGCGTGGGTCTCGCG
GTATCATTGCAGCACTGGGGCCAGATGGTAAGCCCTCCCGTATCGTAGTTATCTACACGACGGGGAGTCA
GGCAACTATGGATGAACGAAATAGACAGATCGCTGAGATAGGTGCCTCACTGATTAAGCATTGGTAACTG
TCAGACCAAGTTTACTCATATATACTTTAGATTGATTTAAAACTTCATTTTTAATTTAAAAGGATCTAGG
TGAAGATCCTTTTTGATAATCTCATGACCAAAATCCCTTAACGTGAGTTTTCGTTCCACTGAGCGTCAGA
CCCCGTAGAAAAGATCAAAGGATCTTCTTGAGATCCTTTTTTTCTGCGCGTAATCTGCTGCTTGCAAACA
AAAAAACCACCGCTACCAGCGGTGGTTTGTTTGCCGGATCAAGAGCTACCAACTCTTTTTCCGAAGGTAA
CTGGCTTCAGCAGAGCGCAGATACCAAATACTGTTCTTCTAGTGTAGCCGTAGTTAGGCCACCACTTCAA
GAACTCTGTAGCACCGCCTACATACCTCGCTCTGCTAATCCTGTTACCAGTGGCTGCTGCCAGTGGCGAT
AAGTCGTGTCTTACCGGGTTGGACTCAAGACGATAGTTACCGGATAAGGCGCAGCGGTCGGGCTGAACGG
GGGGTTCGTGCACACAGCCCAGCTTGGAGCGAACGACCTACACCGAACTGAGATACCTACAGCGTGAGCT
ATGAGAAAGCGCCACGCTTCCCGAAGGGAGAAAGGCGGACAGGTATCCGGTAAGCGGCAGGGTCGGAACA
GGAGAGCGCACGAGGGAGCTTCCAGGGGGAAACGCCTGGTATCTTTATAGTCCTGTCGGGTTTCGCCACC
TCTGACTTGAGCGTCGATTTTTGTGATGCTCGTCAGGGGGGCGGAGCCTATGGAAAAACGCCAGCAACGC
GGCCTTTTTACGGTTCCTGGCCTTTTGCTGGCCTTTTGCTCACATGTTCTTTCCTGCGTTATCCCCTGAT
TCTGTGGATAACCGTATTACCGCCTTTGAGTGAGCTGATACCGCTCGCCGCAGCCGAACGACCGAGCGCA
GCGAGTCAGTGAGCGAGGAAGCGGAAGAGCGCCCAATACGCAAACCGCCTCTCCCCGCGCGTTGGCCGAT
TCATTAATGCAGCTGGCACGACAGGTTTCCCGACTGGAAAGCGGGCAGTGAGCGCAACGCAATTAATGTG
AGTTAGCTCACTCATTAGGCACCCCAGGCTTTACACTTTATGCTTCCGGCTCGTATGTTGTGTGGAATTG
TGAGCGGATAACAATTTCACACAGGAAACAGCTATGACCATGATTACGCCAAGCGCGCAATTAACCCTCA
CTAAAGGGAACAAAAGCTGGAGCTGCAAGC
