>Addgene plasmid #142607 | TFORF0367 | depositor partial sequence | sequence record 279959 | Insert
ACCGCCACCATGTCCACAGAAGGAGGATTTGGTGGTACTAGCAGCAGTGATGCCCAGCAAAGCCTACAGT
CGTTCTGGCCTCGGGTCATGGAAGAAATCCGGAATTTAACAGTGAAAGACTTCCGAGTGCAGGAACTCCC
ACTGGCTCGTATTAAGAAGATTATGAAACTGGATGAAGATGTGAAGATGATCAGTGCAGAAGCGCCTGTA
CTCTTTGCCAAGGCAGCCCAGATTTTTATCACAGAGTTGACTCTTCGAGCCTGGATTCACACAGAAGATA
ACAAGCGCCGGACTCTACAGAGAAATGATATCGCCATGGCAATTACAAAATTTGATCAGTTTGATTTTCT
CATCGATATTGTTCCAAGAGATGAACTGAAACCTCCAAAGCGTCAGGAGGAGGTGCGCCAGTCTGTAACT
CCTGCCGAGCCAGTCCAGTACTATTTCACGCTGGCTCAGCAACCCACCGCTGTCCAAGTCCAGGGCCAGC
AGCAAGGCCAGCAGACCACCAGCTCCACGACCACCATCCAGCCTGGGCAGATCATCATCGCACAGCCTCA
GCAGGGCCAGACCACACCTGTGACAATGCAGGTTGGAGAAGGTCAGCAGGTGCAGATTGTCCAGGCTCAG
CCACAGGGTCAAGCCCAACAGGCCCAGAGTGGCACTGGACAGACCATGCAGGTGATGCAGCAGATCATCA
CTAACACAGGAGAGATCCAGCAGATCCCGGTGCAGCTGAATGCCGGCCAGCTGCAGTATATCCGCTTAGC
CCAGCCTGTATCAGGCACTCAAGTTGTGCAGGGACAGATCCAGACACTTGCCACCAATGCTCAACAGATT
ACACAGACAGAGGTCCAGCAAGGACAGCAGCAGTTCAGCCAGTTCACAGATGGACAGAGGAACAGCGTGC
AGCAAGCTCGAGTCTCTGAGCTAACGGGAGAGGCAGAGCCCAGAGAAGTGAAAGCCACAGGAAATTCAAC
TCCCTGCACCTCTTCCCTGCCCACCACACACCCCCCCTCACACCGGGCTGGTGCCTCCTGTGTCTGCTGC
TCCCAACCCCAGCAGAGCTCCACTTCCCCTCCTCCTTCTGACGCCTTGCAGTGGGTGGTGGTTGAGGTAT
CTGGGACCCCCAACCAGCTCGAGACCCATAGGGAGCTGCATGCCCCTCTCCCAGGGATGACCTCACTCTC
TCCTCTCCACCCCTCGCAGCAGCTCTACCAGATCCAGCAAGTCACCATGCCTGCGGGCCAGGACCTCGCC
CAGCCCATGTTCATCCAGTCAGCCAACCAGCCCTCCGACGGGCAGGCCCCCCAGGTGACCGGCGACTAGT
AATGAACTAGTCCGTAACTTGAAAGTATTTCGATTTCTTGGCTTTATATATCTTGTGGAAAGGACGATGG
CGATTCATCTCAATATCGTTC
