>Addgene plasmid #142607 | TFORF0367 | depositor partial sequence | sequence record 279960 | Barcode
TGGCGATTCATCTCAATATCGTTC
